LOCUS       Exported 3481 bp ds-DNA circular SYN 12-MAY-2021
DEFINITION  synthetic circular DNA
ACCESSION   .
VERSION     .
KEYWORDS    PU6::unc-119_sgRNA
SOURCE      synthetic DNA construct
  ORGANISM  synthetic DNA construct
REFERENCE   1 (bases 1 to 3481)
  AUTHORS   Friedland AE, Tzur YB, Esvelt KM, Colaiacovo MP, Church GM, Calarco
            JA
  TITLE     Heritable genome editing in C. elegans via a CRISPR-Cas9 system.
  JOURNAL   Nat Methods. 2013 Jun 30. doi: 10.1038/nmeth.2532.
  PUBMED    23817069
REFERENCE   2 (bases 1 to 3481)
  AUTHORS   .
  TITLE     Direct Submission
  JOURNAL   Exported May 12, 2021 from SnapGene Server 1.1.58
            http://www.snapgene.com
FEATURES             Location/Qualifiers
     source          1..3481
                     /organism="synthetic DNA construct"
                     /mol_type="other DNA"
     primer_bind     complement(29..51)
                     /label=pGEX 3'
                     /note="pGEX vectors, reverse primer"
     primer_bind     151..170
                     /label=pRS-marker
                     /note="pRS vectors, use to sequence yeast selectable
                     marker"
     primer_bind     364..386
                     /label=M13/pUC Forward
                     /note="In lacZ gene"
     primer_bind     378..395
                     /label=M13 Forward
                     /note="In lacZ gene. Also called M13-F20 or M13 (-21)
                     Forward"
     primer_bind     379..395
                     /label=M13 fwd
                     /note="common sequencing primer, one of multiple similar
                     variants"
     promoter        402..901
                     /label=CeU6 promoter
                     /note="promoter for the C. elegans K09B11.12 U6 snRNA gene
                     (Friedland et al., 2013)"
     misc_RNA        922..997
                     /label=gRNA scaffold
                     /note="guide RNA scaffold for the Streptococcus pyogenes
                     CRISPR/Cas9 system"
     misc_feature    1005..1241
                     /label=3' CeU6
                     /note="region downstream of the C. elegans K09B11.12 U6
                     snRNA gene"
     primer_bind     complement(1260..1276)
                     /label=M13 rev
                     /note="common sequencing primer, one of multiple similar
                     variants"
     primer_bind     complement(1260..1276)
                     /label=M13 Reverse
                     /note="In lacZ gene. Also called M13-rev"
     primer_bind     complement(1273..1295)
                     /label=M13/pUC Reverse
                     /note="In lacZ gene"
     protein_bind    1284..1300
                     /label=lac operator
                     /bound_moiety="lac repressor encoded by lacI"
                     /note="The lac repressor binds to the lac operator to
                     inhibit transcription in E. coli. This inhibition can be
                     relieved by adding lactose or
                     isopropyl-beta-D-thiogalactopyranoside (IPTG)."
     promoter        complement(1308..1338)
                     /label=lac promoter
                     /note="promoter for the E. coli lac operon"
     protein_bind    1353..1374
                     /label=CAP binding site
                     /bound_moiety="E. coli catabolite activator protein"
                     /note="CAP binding activates transcription in the presence
                     of cAMP."
     primer_bind     complement(1491..1508)
                     /label=L4440
                     /note="L4440 vector, forward primer"
     rep_origin      complement(1662..2250)
                     /direction=LEFT
                     /label=ori
                     /note="high-copy-number ColE1/pMB1/pBR322/pUC origin of
                     replication"
     primer_bind     complement(1742..1761)
                     /label=pBR322ori-F
                     /note="pBR322 origin, forward primer"
     CDS             complement(2421..3281)
                     /codon_start=1
                     /gene="bla"
                     /product="beta-lactamase"
                     /label=AmpR
                     /note="confers resistance to ampicillin, carbenicillin, and
                     related antibiotics"
                     /translation="MSIQHFRVALIPFFAAFCLPVFAHPETLVKVKDAEDQLGARVGYI
                     ELDLNSGKILESFRPEERFPMMSTFKVLLCGAVLSRIDAGQEQLGRRIHYSQNDLVEYS
                     PVTEKHLTDGMTVRELCSAAITMSDNTAANLLLTTIGGPKELTAFLHNMGDHVTRLDRW
                     EPELNEAIPNDERDTTMPVAMATTLRKLLTGELLTLASRQQLIDWMEADKVAGPLLRSA
                     LPAGWFIADKSGAGERGSRGIIAALGPDGKPSRIVVIYTTGSQATMDERNRQIAEIGAS
                     LIKHW"
     primer_bind     3044..3063
                     /label=Amp-R
                     /note="Ampicillin resistance gene, reverse primer"
     promoter        complement(3282..3386)
                     /gene="bla"
                     /label=AmpR promoter
     primer_bind     3454..3472
                     /label=pBRforEco
                     /note="pBR322 vectors, upsteam of EcoRI site, forward
                     primer"
ORIGIN
        1 tcgcgcgttt cggtgatgac ggtgaaaacc tctgacacat gcagctcccg gagacggtca
       61 cagcttgtct gtaagcggat gccgggagca gacaagcccg tcagggcgcg tcagcgggtg
      121 ttggcgggtg tcggggctgg cttaactatg cggcatcaga gcagattgta ctgagagtgc
      181 accatatgcg gtgtgaaata ccgcacagat gcgtaaggag aaaataccgc atcaggcgcc
      241 attcgccatt caggctgcgc aactgttggg aagggcgatc ggtgcgggcc tcttcgctat
      301 tacgccagct ggcgaaaggg ggatgtgctg caaggcgatt aagttgggta acgccagggt
      361 tttcccagtc acgacgttgt aaaacgacgg ccagtgaatt cctccaagaa ctcgtacaaa
      421 aatgctctga agtaggtctc gagatcaata ctgggaagac gaaagtcttg cgaaaccgat
      481 tcgctgaccc cagtaaagtc tacttcggta gcccttcccc caccacccag ctcgacgacg
      541 tcgacgagta catctacctc ggtcgtcaaa tcaacgccca aaacaacttg atgccggaaa
      601 tccaccgaag acgtcgagca gcctgggctg cattcaatgg aatcaagaat gccaccgact
      661 ccatcaccga caagaagatt cgtgcgaatc tgttcgactc aattgtcctt ccagcgctca
      721 cctacgtttc agaagcctgg acattcacca aagctctatc cgaacgagta cgaatcacac
      781 atgcctcccc cacaaattat tgatctacat ccccatttgg tatagtgtct tacaggactc
      841 tcaatatgtc agctgcatga taaatggtcc ctatataatt gaattgcaaa tctaaatgtt
      901 tgaattttct gaaattaaag agttttagag ctagaaatag caagttaaaa taaggctagt
      961 ccgttatcaa cttgaaaaag tggcaccgag tcggtgcttt ttttcaataa tattctagat
     1021 atcccttttt gaaactaaaa tgaaatactc taaatttttg agttcaatgt ttcaactaat
     1081 cttggttaaa ggtaaattcc cggagggacg attttaaagt tgccagagtt gattaaattg
     1141 gtccaaaaaa ttttattagg aaactcgaaa aaaaattgat tttttttgac aatattccaa
     1201 agaaaattac aaaatctcga cgccaaacat agtcggctgt gaagcttggc gtaatcatgg
     1261 tcatagctgt ttcctgtgtg aaattgttat ccgctcacaa ttccacacaa catacgagcc
     1321 ggaagcataa agtgtaaagc ctggggtgcc taatgagtga gctaactcac attaattgcg
     1381 ttgcgctcac tgcccgcttt ccagtcggga aacctgtcgt gccagctgca ttaatgaatc
     1441 ggccaacgcg cggggagagg cggtttgcgt attgggcgct cttccgcttc ctcgctcact
     1501 gactcgctgc gctcggtcgt tcggctgcgg cgagcggtat cagctcactc aaaggcggta
     1561 atacggttat ccacagaatc aggggataac gcaggaaaga acatgtgagc aaaaggccag
     1621 caaaaggcca ggaaccgtaa aaaggccgcg ttgctggcgt ttttccatag gctccgcccc
     1681 cctgacgagc atcacaaaaa tcgacgctca agtcagaggt ggcgaaaccc gacaggacta
     1741 taaagatacc aggcgtttcc ccctggaagc tccctcgtgc gctctcctgt tccgaccctg
     1801 ccgcttaccg gatacctgtc cgcctttctc ccttcgggaa gcgtggcgct ttctcatagc
     1861 tcacgctgta ggtatctcag ttcggtgtag gtcgttcgct ccaagctggg ctgtgtgcac
     1921 gaaccccccg ttcagcccga ccgctgcgcc ttatccggta actatcgtct tgagtccaac
     1981 ccggtaagac acgacttatc gccactggca gcagccactg gtaacaggat tagcagagcg
     2041 aggtatgtag gcggtgctac agagttcttg aagtggtggc ctaactacgg ctacactaga
     2101 agaacagtat ttggtatctg cgctctgctg aagccagtta ccttcggaaa aagagttggt
     2161 agctcttgat ccggcaaaca aaccaccgct ggtagcggtg gtttttttgt ttgcaagcag
     2221 cagattacgc gcagaaaaaa aggatctcaa gaagatcctt tgatcttttc tacggggtct
     2281 gacgctcagt ggaacgaaaa ctcacgttaa gggattttgg tcatgagatt atcaaaaagg
     2341 atcttcacct agatcctttt aaattaaaaa tgaagtttta aatcaatcta aagtatatat
     2401 gagtaaactt ggtctgacag ttaccaatgc ttaatcagtg aggcacctat ctcagcgatc
     2461 tgtctatttc gttcatccat agttgcctga ctccccgtcg tgtagataac tacgatacgg
     2521 gagggcttac catctggccc cagtgctgca atgataccgc gagacccacg ctcaccggct
     2581 ccagatttat cagcaataaa ccagccagcc ggaagggccg agcgcagaag tggtcctgca
     2641 actttatccg cctccatcca gtctattaat tgttgccggg aagctagagt aagtagttcg
     2701 ccagttaata gtttgcgcaa cgttgttgcc attgctacag gcatcgtggt gtcacgctcg
     2761 tcgtttggta tggcttcatt cagctccggt tcccaacgat caaggcgagt tacatgatcc
     2821 cccatgttgt gcaaaaaagc ggttagctcc ttcggtcctc cgatcgttgt cagaagtaag
     2881 ttggccgcag tgttatcact catggttatg gcagcactgc ataattctct tactgtcatg
     2941 ccatccgtaa gatgcttttc tgtgactggt gagtactcaa ccaagtcatt ctgagaatag
     3001 tgtatgcggc gaccgagttg ctcttgcccg gcgtcaatac gggataatac cgcgccacat
     3061 agcagaactt taaaagtgct catcattgga aaacgttctt cggggcgaaa actctcaagg
     3121 atcttaccgc tgttgagatc cagttcgatg taacccactc gtgcacccaa ctgatcttca
     3181 gcatctttta ctttcaccag cgtttctggg tgagcaaaaa caggaaggca aaatgccgca
     3241 aaaaagggaa taagggcgac acggaaatgt tgaatactca tactcttcct ttttcaatat
     3301 tattgaagca tttatcaggg ttattgtctc atgagcggat acatatttga atgtatttag
     3361 aaaaataaac aaataggggt tccgcgcaca tttccccgaa aagtgccacc tgacgtctaa
     3421 gaaaccatta ttatcatgac attaacctat aaaaataggc gtatcacgag gccctttcgt
     3481 c
//
