[The description below was written by a language model from this plasmid's Addgene catalogue record and the feature table of its GenBank file.]
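Description:
PU6::unc-119_sgRNA is a small (about 3.5 kb) CRISPR guide RNA expression plasmid built on the pUC57 cloning backbone and intended for genome editing in the nematode Caenorhabditis elegans. It is propagated in E. coli as a high-copy plasmid through the ColE1/pUC-type origin of replication and is selected with ampicillin via the beta-lactamase (AmpR) gene and its own promoter. Remnants of the pUC lacZ region, including the lac promoter, lac operator, CAP binding site and the M13 forward and reverse primer sites, flank the insert and are useful mainly for sequence verification. The plasmid carries no marker for selection in the worm.

The payload is an approximately 840 bp synthetic cassette cloned between EcoRI and HindIII sites, both of which are retained. It consists of a 500 bp promoter from the C. elegans K09B11.12 U6 snRNA gene, which recruits RNA polymerase III. A short interval follows that corresponds to the 20-nucleotide spacer directed against the unc-119 gene, then the 76 nt Streptococcus pyogenes Cas9 guide RNA scaffold, and finally a stretch of genomic sequence from downstream of the same U6 gene, presumably supplying native 3′ context for termination. Pol III transcription gives a short, uncapped, non-polyadenylated single guide RNA with defined ends, which suits Cas9 loading.

The plasmid does not encode Cas9, so the nuclease must be supplied separately. Together they direct cleavage at the unc-119 locus. The associated publication describes heritable genome editing in C. elegans with the CRISPR-Cas9 system, and this construct serves as the unc-119-targeting guide in that approach.
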