Addgene plasmid #46169: PU6::unc-119_sgRNA
Purpose: unc-119 targeting sgRNA
Depositing lab: John Calarco. Depositing organization: Harvard University. Publication: Heritable genome editing in C. elegans via a CRISPR-Cas9 system. Friedland AE, Tzur YB, Esvelt KM, Colaiacovo MP, Church GM, Calarco JA. Nat Methods. 2013 Jun 30. doi: 10.1038/nmeth.2532. PubMed 23817069.
Backbone
  Vector backbone: pUC57
  Backbone size w/o insert (bp): 2641
  Total vector size (bp): 3481
  Vector type: CRISPR
Growth in bacteria
  Bacterial resistance: Ampicillin, 100 μg/mL
  Growth temperature: 37°C
  Growth strain: DH5alpha
  Copy number: High Copy
Gene/Insert
  Gene/Insert name: unc-119 targeting sgRNA (alt name: unc-119)
  Species: Synthetic
  Insert size (bp): 840
  Entrez Gene: unc-119 (a.k.a. CELE_M142.1)
  Promoter: C. elegans U6 snRNA pol III promoter
  Cloning method: Restriction Enzyme; 5′ cloning site EcoRI (not destroyed); 3′ cloning site HindIII (not destroyed)
  Sequencing primers: 5′ M13 (-40) forward; 3′ M13 (-48) reverse
Terms and licenses: Academic/Nonprofit Terms; Industry Terms: Not Available to Industry
Depositor comments: gRNA target sequence GAATTTTCTGAAATTAAAGA
How to cite: PU6::unc-119_sgRNA was a gift from John Calarco (Addgene plasmid # 46169 ; http://n2t.net/addgene:46169 ; RRID:Addgene_46169)
