>Addgene plasmid #46169 | PU6::unc-119_sgRNA | addgene partial sequence | sequence record 67620 | M13_pUC_rev
TGACCATGATTACGCCAAGCTTCACAGCCGACTATGTTTGGCGTCGAGATTTTGTAATTTTCTTTGGAAT
ATTGTCAAAAAAAATCAATTTTTTTTCGAGTTTCCTAATAAAATTTTTTGGACCAATTTAATCAACTCTG
GCAACTTTAAAATCGTCCCTCCGGGAATTTACCTTTAACCAAGATTAGTTGAAACATTGAACTCAAAAAT
TTAGAGTATTTCATTTTAGTTTCAAAAAGGGATATCTAGAATATTATTGAAAAAAAGCACCGACTCGGTG
CCACTTTTTCAAGTTGATAACGGACTAGCCTTATTTTAACTTGCTATTTCTAGCTCTAAAACTCTTTAAT
TTCAGAAAATTCAAACATTTAGATTTGCAATTCAATTATATAGGGACCATTTATCATGCAGCTGACATAT
TGAGAGTCCTGTAAGACACTATACCAAATGGGGATGTAGATCAATAATTTGTGGGGGAGGCATGTGTGAT
TCGTACTCGTTCGGATAGAGCTTTGGTGAATGTCCAGGCTTCTGAAACGTAGGTGAGCGCTGGAAGGACA
ATTGAGTCGAACAGATTCGCACGAATCTTCTTGTCGGTGATGGAGTCGGTGGCATTCTTGATTCCATTGA
ATGCAGCCCAGGCTGCTCGACGTCTTCGGTGGATTTCCGGCATCAAGTTGTTTTGGGCGTTGATTTGACG
ACCGAGGTAGATGTACTCGTCGACGTCGTCGAGCTGGGTGGTGGGGGAAGGGCTACCGAAGTAGACTTTA
CTGGGGTCAGCGAATCGGTTTCGCAAGACTTTCGTCTTCCCAGTATTGATCTCGAGACCTACTTCAGAGC
ATTTTTGTACGAGTTCTTGGAGGAATTCACTGGCCGTCGTTTTACAACGTCGTGACTGGGAAAACCC
